>Addgene plasmid #55278 | mTagBFP2-Calnexin-N-14 | depositor partial sequence | sequence record 85683 | insert sequence
TAGCGCTACCGGACTCAGATCTCGAGACCGCCATGGAAGGGAAGTGGTTGCTGTGTATGTTACTGGTGCT
TGGAACTGCTATTGTTGAGGCTCATGATGGACATGATGATGATGTGATTGATATTGAGGATGACCTTGAC
GATGTCATTGAAGAGGTAGAAGACTCAAAACCAGATACCACTGCTCCTCCTTCATCTCCCAAGGTTACTT
ACAAAGCTCCAGTTCCAACAGGGGAAGTATATTTTGCTGATTCTTTTGACAGAGGAACTCTGTCAGGGTG
GATTTTATCCAAAGCCAAGAAAGACGATACCGATGATGAAATTGCCAAATATGATGGAAAGTGGGAGGTA
GAGGAAATGAAGGAGTCAAAGCTTCCAGGTGATAAAGGACTTGTGTTGATGTCTCGGGCCAAGCATCATG
CCATCTCTGCTAAACTGAACAAGCCCTTCCTGTTTGACACCAAGCCTCTCATTGTTCAGTATGAGGTTAA
TTTCCAAAATGGAATAGAATGTGGTGGTGCCTATGTGAAACTGCTTTCTAAAACACCAGAACTCAACCTG
GATCAGTTCCATGACAAGACCCCTTATACGATTATGTTTGGTCCAGATAAATGTGGAGAGGACTATAAAC
TGCACTTCATCTTCCGACACAAAAACCCCAAAACGGGTATCTATGAAGAAAAACATGCTAAGAGGCCAGA
TGCAGATCTGAAGACCTATTTTACTGATAAGAAAACACATCTTTACACACTAATCTTGAATCCAGATAAT
AGTTTTGAAATACTGGTTGACCAATCTGTGGTGAATAGTGGAAATCTGCTCAATGACATGACTCCTCCTG
TAAATCCTTCACGTGAAATTGAGGACCCAGAAGACCGGAAGCCCGAGGATTGGGATGAAAGACCAAAAAT
CCCAGATCCAGAAGCTGTCAAGCCAGATGACTGGGATGAAGATGCCCCTGCTAAGATTCCAGATGAAGAG
GCCACAAAACCCGAAGGCTGGTTAGATGATGAGCCTGAGTACGTACCTGATCCAGACGCAGAGAAACCTG
AGGATTGGGATGAAGACATGGATGGAGAATGGGAGGCTCCTCAGATTGCCAACCCTAGATGTGAGTCAGC
TCCTGGATGTGGTGTCTGGCAGCGACCTGTGATTGACAACCCCAATTATAAAGGCAAATGGAAGCCTCCT
ATGATTGACAATCCCAGTTACCAGGGAATCTGGAAACCCAGGAAAATACCAAATCCAGATTTCTTTGAAG
ATCTGGAACCTTTCAGAATGACTCCTTTTAGTGCTATTGGTTTGGAGCTGTGGTCCATGACCTCTGACAT
TTTTTTTGACAACTTTATCATTTGTGCTGATCGAAGAATAGTTGATGATTGGGCCAATGATGGATGGGGC
CTGAAGAAAGCTGCTGATGGGGCTGCTGAGCCAGGCGTTGTGGGGCAGATGAACGAGGCAGCTGAAGAGC
GCCCGTGGCTGTGGGTAGTCTATATTCTAACTGTAGCCCTTCCTGTGTTCCTGGTTATCCTCTTCTGCTG
TTCTGGAAAGAAACAGACCAGTGGTATGGAGTATAAGAAAACTGATGCACCTCAACCGGATGTGAAGGAA
GAGGAAGAAGAGAAGGAAGAGGAAAAGGACAAGGGAGATGAGGAGGAGGAAGGAGAAGAGAAACTTGAAG
AGAAACAGAAAAGTGATGCTGAAGAAGATGGTGGCACTGTCAGTCAAGAGGAGGAAGACAGAAAACCTAA
AGCAGAGGAGGATGAAATTTTGAACAGATCACCAAGAAACAGAAAGCCACGAAGAGAGGGGGGTGCGTCA
GGCGGCAGCGGATCTGGACCGGTCGCCACCATGGTGTCTAAGGGCGAAGAGCTGATTAAGGAGAACATGC
ACATGAAGCTGTACATGGAGGGCACCGTGGACAACCATCACTTCAAGTGCACATCCGAGGGCGAAGGCAA
GCCCTACGAGGGCACCCAGACCATGAGAATCAAGGTGGTCGAGGGCGGCCCTCTCCCCTTCGCCTTCGAC
ATCCTGGCTACTAGCTTCCTCTACGGCAGCAAGACCTTCATCAACCACACCCAGGGCATCCCCGACTTCT
TCAAGCAGTCCTTCCCTGAGGGCTTCACATGGGAGAGAGTCACCACATACGAAGACGGGGGCGTGCTGAC
CGCTACCCAGGACACCAGCCTCCAGGACGGCTGCCTCATCTACAACGTCAAGATCAGAGGGGTGAACTTC
ACATCCAACGGCCCTGTGATGCAGAAGAAAACACTCGGCTGGGAGGCCTTCACCGAGACGCTGTACCCCG
CTGACGGCGGCCTGGAAGGCAGAAACGACATGGCCCTGAAGCTCGTGGGCGGGAGCCATCTGATCGCAAA
CGCCAAGACCACATATAGATCCAAGAAACCCGCTAAGAACCTCAAGATGCCTGGCGTCTACTATGTGGAC
TACAGACTGGAAAGAATCAAGGAGGCCAACAACGAGACCTACGTCGAGCAGCACGAGGTGGCAGTGGCCA
GATACTGCGACCTCCCTAGCAAACTGGGGCACAAGCTTAATTAAGCGGCCGCGACT
