>Addgene plasmid #55278 | mTagBFP2-Calnexin-N-14 | addgene partial sequence | sequence record 100942 | mTagBFP-R 5'-gtgccctccatgtacagctt-3'
CCTTAGACACCATGGTGGCGACCGGTCCAGATCCGCTGCCGCCTGACGCACCCCCCTCTCTTCGTGGCTT
TCTGTTTCTTGGTGATCTGTTCAAAATTTCATCCTCCTCTGCTTTAGGTTTTCTGTCTTCCTCCTCTTGA
CTGACAGTGCCACCATCTTCTTCAGCATCACTTTTCTGTTTCTCTTCAAGTTTCTCTTCTCCTTCCTCCT
CCTCATCTCCCTTGTCCTTTTCCTCTTCCTTCTCTTCTTCCTCTTCCTTCACATCCGGTTGAGGTGCATC
AGTTTTCTTATACTCCATACCACTGGTCTGTTTCTTTCCAGAACAGCAGAAGAGGATAACCAGGAACACA
GGAAGGGCTACAGTTAGAATATAGACTACCCACAGCCACGGGCGCTCTTCAGCTGCCTCGTTCATCTGCC
CCACAACGCCTGGCTCAGCAGCCCCATCAGCAGCTTTCTTCAGGCCCCATCCATCATTGGCCCAATCATC
AACTATTCTTCGATCAGCACAAATGATAAAGTTGTCAAAAAAAATGTCAGAGGTCATGGACCACAGCTCC
AAACCAATAGCACTAAAAGGAGTCATTCTGAAAGGTTCCAGATCTTCAAAGAAATCTGGATTTGGTATTT
TCCTGGGTTTCCAGATTCCCTGGTAACTGGGATTGTCAATCATAGGAGGCTTCCATTTGCCTTTATAATT
GGGGTTGTCAATCACAGGTCGCTGCCAGACACCACATCCAGGAGCTGACTCACATCTAGGGTTGGCAATC
TGAGGAGCCTCCCATTCTCCATCCATGTCTTCATCCCAATCCTCAGGTTTCTCTGCGTCTGGATCAGGTA
CGTACTCAGGCTCATCATCTAACCAGCCTTCGGGTT
