[The description below was written by a language model from this plasmid's Addgene catalogue record.]
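Description:
mTagBFP2-Calnexin-N-14 is a mammalian expression plasmid built on the mTagBFP2-N1 backbone, an N1-style fluorescent protein fusion vector of about 4.75 kb before insertion. It is maintained in E. coli as a high-copy plasmid under kanamycin selection. It also carries a neomycin resistance marker, so transfected mammalian cells can be selected with G418. No feature table accompanies the record, so the origins of replication and other backbone elements are not itemised. The use of an SV40 polyA reverse sequencing primer suggests an SV40 polyadenylation signal downstream of the fusion.

The payload is human calnexin (CANX), an integral membrane chaperone of the endoplasmic reticulum, expressed from the CMV promoter. The coding sequence sits upstream of mTagBFP2, so the blue fluorescent protein is fused to the C terminus of calnexin. The "N-14" in the name probably refers to this orientation and to a linker length, although the record does not explain it. The calnexin sequence carries an I474N substitution relative to the reference transcript, and the record does not state whether this was intended or has any functional consequence. mTagBFP2 is an enhanced monomeric blue fluorescent protein with improved chemical stability of its chromophore, listed here with excitation at 399 nm and emission at 456 nm.

The construct serves as a localization marker that labels the endoplasmic reticulum in blue in transfected mammalian cells. It is suited to fluorescence imaging of ER morphology and to multicolour experiments alongside green, yellow or red reporters. The cloning method is recorded as unknown.
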