Addgene plasmid #55278: mTagBFP2-Calnexin-N-14
Purpose: Localization: Endoplasmic Reticulum, Excitation: 399, Emission: 456
Depositing lab: Michael Davidson. Depositing organization: Florida State University, Tallahassee. Publication: An enhanced monomeric blue fluorescent protein with the high chemical stability of the chromophore. Subach OM, Cranfill PJ, Davidson MW, Verkhusha VV. PLoS One. 2011;6(12):e28674. Epub 2011 Dec 8. 10.1371/journal.pone.0028674 PubMed 22174863.
Backbone
  Vector backbone: mTagBFP2-N1
  Backbone size w/o insert (bp): 4750
  Vector type: Mammalian Expression
  Selectable markers: Neomycin (select with G418)
Growth in bacteria
  Bacterial resistance: Kanamycin, 50 μg/mL
  Growth temperature: 37°C
  Growth strain: DH5alpha
  Copy number: High Copy
Gene/Insert
  Gene/Insert name: Calnexin (alt name: NM_001746.3)
  Species: H. sapiens (human)
  Mutation: I474N in Calnexin
  Entrez Gene: CANX (a.k.a. CNX, IP90, P90)
  Promoter: CMV
  Tag / fusion protein: mTagBFP2 (C terminal on backbone)
  Cloning method: Unknown
  Sequencing primers: 5′ CMV-F; 3′ SV40pA-R
Terms and licenses: Academic/Nonprofit Terms; Industry Terms
Depositor comments: . Excitation = 399; Emission = 456
How to cite: mTagBFP2-Calnexin-N-14 was a gift from Michael Davidson (Addgene plasmid # 55278 ; http://n2t.net/addgene:55278 ; RRID:Addgene_55278)
